Addgene plasmid #66057: pJ02B2Gm_AE
Purpose: MoClo Transcriptional Unit: FACS Standard Color Controls - High GFP expression cassette - Ampicillin plasmid [A:J23102:B:BCD2:C:E0040m:D:B0015:E]
Depositing lab: Douglas Densmore. Depositing organization: Boston University Main Campus. Publication: CIDAR MoClo: Improved MoClo Assembly Standard and New E. coli Part Library Enable Rapid Combinatorial Design for Synthetic and Traditional Biology. Iverson SV, Haddock TL, Beal J, Densmore DM. ACS Synth Biol. 2016 Jan 15;5(1):99-103. doi: 10.1021/acssynbio.5b00124. Epub 2015 Nov 4. PubMed 26479688.
Backbone
  Vector backbone: DVA
  Vector type: Synthetic Biology
Growth in bacteria
  Bacterial resistance: Ampicillin, 100 μg/mL
  Growth temperature: 37°C
  Growth strain: DH5alpha
  Copy number: Unknown
Gene/Insert
  Gene/Insert name: FACS Controls (alt name: Transcriptional Unit)
  Species: Synthetic
  Cloning method: Unknown
Terms and licenses: Academic/Nonprofit Terms; Industry Terms: Not Available to Industry
Depositor comments: Please note the fusion site D (AGGT) appears twice between the GFP CDS and the terminator. This duplication has no affect on plasmid function.
How to cite: pJ02B2Gm_AE was a gift from Douglas Densmore (Addgene plasmid # 66057 ; http://n2t.net/addgene:66057 ; RRID:Addgene_66057)
