[The description below was written by a language model from this plasmid's Addgene catalogue record and pLannotate feature annotations shown in this document.]
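Description:
pJ02B2Gm_AE is a small (about 3.1 kb) synthetic-biology plasmid from the CIDAR MoClo system for E. coli, carrying a fully assembled Level 1 style transcriptional unit in the ampicillin-resistant destination vector backbone DVA. It is propagated in standard cloning strains such as DH5alpha using a high-copy ColE1/pUC-type origin and is selected through the β-lactamase (AmpR) gene driven by its native bla promoter. Remnants of the BioBrick prefix and suffix and a putative bacterial terminator flank the cloning region, insulating the cassette from backbone transcription.

The payload is a constitutive, high-level GFP expression cassette whose architecture is spelled out in the record as A:J23102:B:BCD2:C:E0040m:D:B0015:E, where the letters denote the four-base MoClo fusion sites that join the parts. A strong Anderson-family constitutive promoter (J23102) drives a bicistronic design translation initiation element (BCD2), which gives reliable, context-independent translation of the E0040m GFP coding sequence. Transcription ends at the B0015 double terminator, which the feature table resolves into its rrnB T1 and T7Te components.

Two automated annotations differ from the catalogue description. The promoter is flagged as a fragment of the closely related J23119, and the fluorescent protein CDS is labelled hfriFP. The depositor's part list identifying these as J23102 and GFP should be taken as authoritative. The depositor also notes that fusion site D is duplicated between the GFP coding sequence and the terminator, with no effect on function.

The plasmid is intended as a standard colour control for flow cytometry and FACS, providing a bright GFP reference. Its outer A and E fusion sites would also suit it to further MoClo assembly into multi-unit devices.
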