Features (pLannotate 1.2.2; 10 found; start..end, strand, type, name):
      5..29      +  promoter       J23119(SpeI) promoter (fragment): bacterial promoter (Registry of Standard Biological Parts BBa J23119) modified to end with an SpeI site
    132..845     +  CDS            hfriFP: hfriFP is a fluorescent protein published in 2013, derived from Herbaspirillum frisingense.
    868..939     +  terminator     rrnB T1 terminator: transcription terminator T1 from the E. coli rrnB gene
    955..982     +  terminator     T7Te terminator: phage T7 early transcription terminator
   1000..1020    +  misc_feature   BioBrick suffix: universal suffix for all parts
   1197..1785    -  rep_origin     ori: high-copy-number ColE1/pMB1/pBR322/pUC origin of replication
   1956..2816    -  CDS            AmpR: β-lactamase; bla; confers resistance to ampicillin, carbenicillin, and related antibiotics
   2817..2921    -  promoter       AmpR promoter: bla
   3011..3054    -  terminator     bacterial terminator: putative bacterial transcription terminator
   3057..3078    +  misc_feature   BioBrick prefix: BioBrick prefix for parts that do not start with "ATG"
>Addgene plasmid #66057 | pJ02B2Gm_AE | depositor full sequence | sequence record 115048 | pJ02B2Gm_AE sequence 3092 bps
GGAGTTGACAGCTAGCTCAGTCCTAGGTACTGTGCTAGCTACTGGGCCCAAGTTCACTTAAAAAGGAGAT
CAACAATGAAAGCAATTTTCGTACTGAAACATCTTAATCATGCTAAGGAGGTTTTCTAATGATGCGTAAA
GGAGAAGAACTTTTCACTGGAGTTGTCCCAATTCTTGTTGAATTAGATGGTGATGTTAATGGGCACAAAT
TTTCTGTCAGTGGAGAGGGTGAAGGTGATGCAACATACGGAAAACTTACCCTTAAATTTATTTGCACTAC
TGGAAAACTACCTGTTCCATGGCCAACACTTGTCACTACTTTCGGTTATGGTGTTCAATGCTTTGCGAGA
TACCCAGATCATATGAAACAGCATGACTTTTTCAAGAGTGCCATGCCCGAAGGTTATGTACAGGAAAGAA
CTATATTTTTCAAAGATGACGGGAACTACAAGACACGTGCTGAAGTCAAGTTTGAAGGTGATACCCTTGT
TAATAGAATCGAGTTAAAAGGTATTGATTTTAAAGAAGATGGAAACATTCTTGGACACAAATTGGAATAC
AACTATAACTCACACAATGTATACATCATGGCAGACAAACAAAAGAATGGAATCAAAGTTAACTTCAAAA
TTAGACACAACATTGAAGATGGAAGCGTTCAACTAGCAGACCATTATCAACAAAATACTCCAATTGGCGA
TGGCCCTGTCCTTTTACCAGACAACCATTACCTGTCCACACAATCTGCCCTTTCGAAAGATCCCAACGAA
AAGAGAGATCACATGGTCCTTCTTGAGTTTGTAACAGCTGCTGGGATTACACATGGCATGGATGAACTAT
ACAAATAATAAAGGTAGGTCCAGGCATCAAATAAAACGAAAGGCTCAGTCGAAAGACTGGGCCTTTCGTT
TTATCTGTTGTTTGTCGGTGAACGCTCTCTACTAGAGTCACACTGGCTCACCTTCGGGTGGGCCTTTCTG
CGTTTATAGCTTAGAGACCTACTAGTAGCGGCCGCTGCAGGCTTCCTCGCTCACTGACTCGCTGCGCTCG
GTCGTTCGGCTGCGGCGAGCGGTATCAGCTCACTCAAAGGCGGTAATACGGTTATCCACAGAATCAGGGG
ATAACGCAGGAAAGAACATGTGAGCAAAAGGCCAGCAAAAGGCCAGGAACCGTAAAAAGGCCGCGTTGCT
GGCGTTTTTCCACAGGCTCCGCCCCCCTGACGAGCATCACAAAAATCGACGCTCAAGTCAGAGGTGGCGA
AACCCGACAGGACTATAAAGATACCAGGCGTTTCCCCCTGGAAGCTCCCTCGTGCGCTCTCCTGTTCCGA
CCCTGCCGCTTACCGGATACCTGTCCGCCTTTCTCCCTTCGGGAAGCGTGGCGCTTTCTCATAGCTCACG
CTGTAGGTATCTCAGTTCGGTGTAGGTCGTTCGCTCCAAGCTGGGCTGTGTGCACGAACCCCCCGTTCAG
CCCGACCGCTGCGCCTTATCCGGTAACTATCGTCTTGAGTCCAACCCGGTAAGACACGACTTATCGCCAC
TGGCAGCAGCCACTGGTAACAGGATTAGCAGAGCGAGGTATGTAGGCGGTGCTACAGAGTTCTTGAAGTG
GTGGCCTAACTACGGCTACACTAGAAGAACAGTATTTGGTATCTGCGCTCTGCTGAAGCCAGTTACCTTC
GGAAAAAGAGTTGGTAGCTCTTGATCCGGCAAACAAACCACCGCTGGTAGCGGTGGTTTTTTTGTTTGCA
AGCAGCAGATTACGCGCAGAAAAAAAGGATCTCAAGAAGATCCTTTGATCTTTTCTACGGGGTCTGACGC
TCAGTGGAACGAAAACTCACGTTAAGGGATTTTGGTCATGAGATTATCAAAAAGGATCTTCACCTAGATC
CTTTTAAATTAAAAATGAAGTTTTAAATCAATCTAAAGTATATATGAGTAAACTTGGTCTGACAGTTACC
AATGCTTAATCAGTGAGGCACCTATCTCAGCGATCTGTCTATTTCGTTCATCCATAGTTGCCTGACTCCC
CGTCGTGTAGATAACTACGATACGGGAGGGCTTACCATCTGGCCCCAGTGCTGCAATGATACCGCGCGAC
CCACGCTCACCGGCTCCAGATTTATCAGCAATAAACCAGCCAGCCGGAAGGGCCGAGCGCAGAAGTGGTC
CTGCAACTTTATCCGCCTCCATCCAGTCTATTAATTGTTGCCGGGAAGCTAGAGTAAGTAGTTCGCCAGT
TAATAGTTTGCGCAACGTTGTTGCCATTGCTACAGGCATCGTGGTGTCACGCTCGTCGTTTGGTATGGCT
TCATTCAGCTCCGGTTCCCAACGATCAAGGCGAGTTACATGATCCCCCATGTTGTGCAAAAAAGCGGTTA
GCTCCTTCGGTCCTCCGATCGTTGTCAGAAGTAAGTTGGCCGCAGTGTTATCACTCATGGTTATGGCAGC
ACTGCATAATTCTCTTACTGTCATGCCATCCGTAAGATGCTTTTCTGTGACTGGTGAGTACTCAACCAAG
TCATTCTGAGAATAGTGTATGCGGCGACCGAGTTGCTCTTGCCCGGCGTCAATACGGGATAATACCGCGC
CACATAGCAGAACTTTAAAAGTGCTCATCATTGGAAAACGTTCTTCGGGGCGAAAACTCTCAAGGATCTT
ACCGCTGTTGAGATCCAGTTCGATGTAACCCACTCGTGCACCCAACTGATCTTCAGCATCTTTTACTTTC
ACCAGCGTTTCTGGGTGAGCAAAAACAGGAAGGCAAAATGCCGCAAAAAAGGGAATAAGGGCGACACGGA
AATGTTGAATACTCATACTCTTCCTTTTTCAATATTATTGAAGCATTTATCAGGGTTATTGTCTCATGAG
CGGATACATATTTGAATGTATTTAGAAAAATAAACAAATAGGGGTTCCGCGCACATTTCCCCGAAAAGTG
CCACCTGACGTCTAAGAAACCATTATTATCATGACATTAACCTATAAAAATAGGCGTATCACGAGGCAGA
ATTTCAGATAAAAAAAATCCTTAGCTTTCGCTAAGGATGATTTCTGGAATTCGCGGCCGCTTCTAGAGAC
TAGTGGGTCTCA
