>Addgene plasmid #66057 | pJ02B2Gm_AE | addgene partial sequence | sequence record 114406 | MoCloR 5'-gccacctgacgtctaagaaacc-3'
GCGTATCACGAGGCAGAATTTCAGATAAAAAAAATCCTTAGCTTTCGCTAAGGATGATTTCTGGAATTCG
CGGCCGCTTCTAGAGACTAGTGGGTCTCAGGAGTTGACAGCTAGCTCAGTCCTAGGTACTGTGCTAGCTA
CTG
