>Addgene plasmid #66057 | pJ02B2Gm_AE | addgene partial sequence | sequence record 114795 | ColEterm 5'-agctgataccgctcgccgcagccgaacg-3'
AGCCTGCAGCGGCCGCTACTAGTAGGTCTCTAAGCTATAAACGCAGAAAGGCCCACCCGAAGGTGAGCCA
GTGTGACTCTAGTAGAGAGCGTTCACCGACAAACAACAGATAAAACGAAAGGCCCAGTCTTTCGACTGAG
CCTTTCGTTTTATTTGATGCCTGGACCTACCTTTATTATTTGTATAGTTCATCCATGCCATGTGTAATCC
CAGCAGCTGTTACAAACTCAAGAAGGACCATGTGATCTCTCTTTTCGTTGGGATCTTTCGAAAGGGCAGA
TTGTGTGGACAGGTAATGGTTGTCTGGTAAAAGGACAGGGCCATCGCCAATTGGAGTATTTTGTTGATAA
TGGTCTGCTAGTTGAACGCTTCCATCTTCAATGTTGTGTCTAATTTTGAAGTTAACTTTGATTCCATTCT
TTTGTTTGTCTGCCATGATGTATACATTGTGTGAGTTATAGTTGTATTCCAATTTGTGTCCAAGAATGTT
TCCATCTTCTTTAAAATCAATACCTTTTAACTCGATTCTATTAACAAGGGTATCACCTTCAAACTTGACT
TCAGCACGTGTCTTGTAGTTCCCGTCATCTTTGAAAAATATAGTTCTTTCCTGTACATAACCTTCGGGCA
TGGCACTCTTGAAAAAGTCATGCTGTTTCATATGATCTGGGTATCTCGCAAAGCATTGAACACCATAACC
GAA
